Addgene plasmid #91339: pHH0103_SH3D19-1/5
Purpose: Protein expression and purification of human SH3 domain construct SH3D19-1/5
Depositing lab: Sachdev Sidhu. Depositing organization: University of Toronto. Publication: Comprehensive Analysis of the Human SH3 Domain Family Reveals a Wide Variety of Non-canonical Specificities. Teyra J, Huang H, Jain S, Guan X, Dong A, Liu Y, Tempel W, Min J, Tong Y, Kim PM, Bader GD, Sidhu SS. Structure. 2017 Oct 3;25(10):1598-1610.e3. doi: 10.1016/j.str.2017.07.017. Epub 2017 Sep 7. PubMed 28890361.
Backbone
  Vector backbone: pHH0103
  Vector type: Bacterial Expression
Growth in bacteria
  Bacterial resistance: Ampicillin, 100 μg/mL
  Growth temperature: 37°C
  Growth strain: DH5alpha
  Copy number: Low Copy
Gene/Insert
  Gene/Insert name: SH3D19-1/5
  Species: H. sapiens (human)
  Insert size (bp): 221
  Entrez Gene: SH3D19 (a.k.a. EBP, EVE1, Kryn, SH3P19)
  Cloning method: Restriction Enzyme; 5′ cloning site Sfi1 (unknown if destroyed); 3′ cloning site Not1 (unknown if destroyed)
Terms and licenses: Academic/Nonprofit Terms; Industry Terms: Not Available to Industry
How to cite: pHH0103_SH3D19-1/5 was a gift from Sachdev Sidhu (Addgene plasmid # 91339 ; http://n2t.net/addgene:91339 ; RRID:Addgene_91339)
