[The description below was written by a language model from this plasmid's Addgene catalogue record and pLannotate feature annotations shown in this document.]
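Description:
pHH0103_SH3D19-1/5 is a bacterial expression plasmid of about 6.9 kb, built on the pHH0103 backbone, for producing and purifying a single SH3 domain from human SH3D19 in E. coli. The name suggests it is the first of five SH3 domains in the protein, although the record does not explain the numbering. The plasmid is maintained through a ColE1/pBR322-type origin, with a bom site alongside it, and is selected with ampicillin through the TEM beta-lactamase gene (bla) and its native promoter. The catalogue lists it as low copy. The rop gene appears only as two fragments interrupted by an f1 phage origin. That origin, together with downstream M13 gene III fragments and remnants of a tetracycline resistance gene and promoter, suggests that the backbone derives from a phagemid-type display vector.

The expression cassette is driven by the tac promoter with a lac operator. The plasmid also carries lacI under the up-mutated lacIq promoter, so transcription is tightly repressed until it is induced with IPTG. The open reading frame encodes an N-terminal 6xHis tag, then Schistosoma japonicum glutathione S-transferase, then the SH3D19 fragment. The insert is listed as 221 bp, of which 174 bp is annotated as matching SH3D19, and it was cloned between SfiI and NotI sites. A phage fd terminator lies just after the insert and ahead of the gene III fragments, which are therefore probably not part of the expressed product. The resulting His-GST-SH3 fusion can be purified by either nickel or glutathione affinity. The construct belongs to a collection of human SH3 domain clones made for a family-wide analysis of SH3 binding specificity.
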