Features (pLannotate 1.2.2; 21 found; start..end, strand, type, name):
     51..128     +  promoter       lacIq promoter: lacI (mutant); In the lacIq allele, a single base change in the promoter boosts expression of the lacI gene about 10-fold.
    129..1211    +  CDS            lacI: lac repressor; lacI; The lac repressor binds to the lac operator to inhibit transcription in E. coli. This inhibition can be relieved by adding lactose or isopropyl-β-D-thiogalactopyranoside (IPTG).
   1224..1245    +  protein_bind   CAP binding site: CAP binding activates transcription in the presence of cAMP. E. coli catabolite activator protein
   1264..1281    +  promoter       tet promoter (fragment): E. coli promoter for tetracycline efflux protein gene
   1454..1482    +  promoter       tac promoter: strong E. coli promoter; hybrid between the trp and lac UV5 promoters
   1490..1506    +  protein_bind   lac operator: The lac repressor binds to the lac operator to inhibit transcription in E. coli. This inhibition can be relieved by adding lactose or isopropyl-β-D-thiogalactopyranoside (IPTG). lac repressor encoded by lacI
   1591..1608    +  CDS            6xHis: 6xHis affinity tag
   1624..2277    +  CDS            GST26_SCHJA: Experimental evidence at protein level: Swiss-Prot protein existence level 1. GST isoenzymes appear to play a central role in the parasite detoxification system. Other functions are also suspected including a role in increasing the solubility of haematin in the parasite gut. From Schistosoma japonicum (Blood fluke).
   2371..2544    +  CDS            SH3D19 (fragment): SH319_HUMAN - Experimental evidence at protein level: Swiss-Prot protein existence level 1. May play a role in regulating A disintegrin and metalloproteases (ADAMs) in the signaling of EGFR-ligand shedding. May be involved in suppression of Ras-induced cellular transformation and Ras-mediated activation of ELK1. Plays a role in the regulation of cell morphology and cytoskeletal organization. From Homo sapiens (Human).
   2560..2607    +  terminator     fd terminator (sequence withheld): central terminator from bacteriophage fd (Otsuka and Kunisawa, 1982)
   2612..2824    +  CDS            M13 gene III (fragment) (sequence partly withheld): pIII; III; minor coat protein
   2839..3309    +  CDS            M13 gene III (fragment) (sequence partly withheld): pIII; III; minor coat protein
   3331..3401    +  CDS            TcR (fragment): tetracycline efflux protein; tet; confers resistance to tetracycline
   3643..4023    -  CDS            YPB1_ECOLX: Protein predicted: Swiss-Prot protein existence level 4. From Escherichia coli.
   4040..4191    +  CDS            rop (fragment): Rop protein, which maintains plasmids at low copy number; rop
   4227..4655    -  rep_origin     f1 ori (sequence partly withheld): f1 bacteriophage origin of replication; arrow indicates direction of (+) strand synthesis
   4664..4703    +  CDS            rop (fragment): Rop protein, which maintains plasmids at low copy number; rop
   4805..4945    +  misc_feature   bom: basis of mobility region from pBR322
   5131..5718    -  rep_origin     ori: high-copy-number ColE1/pMB1/pBR322/pUC origin of replication
   5892..6749    -  CDS            bla: BLAT_ECOLX - Experimental evidence at protein level: Swiss-Prot protein existence level 1. TEM-type are the most prevalent beta-lactamases in enterobacteria; they hydrolyze the beta-lactam bond in susceptible beta-lactam antibiotics, thus conferring resistance to penicillins and cephalosporins. TEM-3 and TEM-4 are capable of hydrolyzing cefotaxime and ceftazidime. TEM-5 is capable of hydrolyzing ceftazidime. TEM-6 is capable of hydrolyzing ceftazidime and aztreonam. TEM-8/CAZ-2, TEM- 16/CAZ-7 and TEM-24/CAZ-6 are markedly active against ceftazidime. IRT- 4 shows resistance to beta-lactamase in
   6750..6854    -  promoter       AmpR promoter: bla
>Addgene plasmid #91339 | pHH0103_SH3D19-1/5 | addgene full sequence | sequence record 191839 | Addgene NGS Result
ACCTATAAAAATAGGCGTATCACGAGGCCCTTTCGTCTTCAAGAATTCCCGACACCATCGAATGGTGCAA
AACCTTTCGCGGTATGGCATGATAGCGCCCGGAAGAGAGTCAATTCAGGGTGGTGAATGTGAAACCAGTA
ACGTTATACGATGTCGCAGAGTATGCCGGTGTCTCTTATCAGACCGTTTCCCGCGTGGTGAACCAGGCCA
GCCACGTTTCTGCGAAAACGCGGGAAAAAGTGGAAGCGGCGATGGCGGAGCTGAATTACATTCCCAACCG
CGTGGCACAACAACTGGCGGGCAAACAGTCGTTGCTGATTGGCGTTGCCACCTCCAGTCTGGCCCTGCAC
GCGCCGTCGCAAATTGTCGCGGCGATTAAATCTCGCGCCGATCAACTGGGTGCCAGCGTGGTGGTGTCGA
TGGTAGAACGAAGCGGCGTCGAAGCCTGTAAAGCGGCGGTGCACAATCTTCTCGCGCAACGCGTCAGTGG
GCTGATCATTAACTATCCGCTGGATGACCAGGATGCCATTGCTGTGGAAGCTGCCTGCACTAATGTTCCG
GCGTTATTTCTTGATGTCTCTGACCAGACACCCATCAACAGTATTATTTTCTCCCATGAAGACGGTACGC
GACTGGGCGTGGAGCATCTGGTCGCATTGGGTCACCAGCAAATCGCGCTGTTAGCGGGCCCATTAAGTTC
TGTCTCGGCGCGTCTGCGTCTGGCTGGCTGGCATAAATATCTCACTCGCAATCAAATTCAGCCGATAGCG
GAACGGGAAGGCGACTGGAGTGCCATGTCCGGTTTTCAACAAACCATGCAAATGCTGAATGAGGGCATCG
TTCCCACTGCGATGCTGGTTGCCAACGATCAGATGGCGCTGGGCGCAATGCGCGCCATTACCGAGTCCGG
GCTGCGCGTTGGTGCGGATATCTCGGTAGTGGGATACGACGATACCGAAGACAGCTCATGTTATATCCCG
CCGTTAACCACCATCAAACAGGATTTTCGCCTGCTGGGGCAAACCAGCGTGGACCGCTTGCTGCAACTCT
CTCAGGGCCAGGCGGTGAAGGGCAATCAGCTGTTGCCCGTCTCACTGGTGAAAAGAAAAACCACCCTGGC
GCCCAATACGCAAACCGCCTCTCCCCGCGCGTTGGCCGATTCATTAATGCAGCTGGCACGACAGGTTTCC
CGACTGGAAAGCGGGCAGTGAGCGCAACGCAATTAATGTAAGTTAGCTCACTCATTAGGCACAATTCTCA
TGTTTGACAGCTTATCATCGACTGCACGGTGCACCAATGCTTCTGGCGTCAGGCAGCCATCGGAAGCTGT
GGTATGGCTGTGCAGGTCGTAAATCACTGCATAATTCGTGTCGCTCAAGGCGCACTCCCGTTCTGGATAA
TGTTTTTTGCGCCGACATCATAACGGTTCTGGCAAATATTCTGAAATGAGCTGTTGACAATTAATCATCG
GCTCGTATAATGTGTGGAATTGTGAGCGGATAACAATTTCACACAGGAAACAGCCAGTCCGTTTAGGTGT
TTTCACGAGCACTTCACCAACAAGGACCATAGATTATGAAAATCGAAGAACACCATCACCATCACCATTC
CAGCGGTAAGCTTATGTCCCCTATACTAGGTTATTGGAAAATTAAGGGCCTTGTGCAACCCACTCGACTT
CTTTTGGAATATCTTGAAGAAAAATATGAAGAGCATTTGTATGAGCGCGATGAAGGTGATAAATGGCGAA
ACAAAAAGTTTGAATTGGGTTTGGAGTTTCCCAATCTTCCTTATTATATTGATGGTGATGTTAAATTAAC
ACAGTCTATGGCCATCATACGTTATATAGCTGACAAGCACAACATGTTGGGTGGTTGTCCAAAAGAGCGT
GCAGAGATTTCAATGCTTGAAGGAGCGGTTTTGGATATTAGATACGGTGTTTCGAGAATTGCATATAGTA
AAGACTTTGAAACTCTCAAAGTTGATTTTCTTAGCAAGCTACCTGAAATGCTGAAAATGTTCGAAGATCG
TTTATGTCATAAAACATATTTAAATGGTGATCATGTAACCCATCCTGACTTCATGTTGTATGACGCTCTT
GATGTTGTTTTATACATGGACCCAATGTGCCTGGATGCGTTCCCAAAATTAGTTTGTTTTAAAAAACGTA
TTGAAGCTATCCCACAAATTGATAAGTACTTGAAATCCAGCAAGTATATAGCATGGCCTTTGCAGGGCTG
GCAAGCCACGTTTGGTGGTGGCGACCATCCTCCAAAATCGGATCTGGAAGTTCTGTTCCAGGGGCCCCTG
TCCAGCGGTCTGGTTCCGCGTGGTTCCGGTACCGCGGCCCAGCCGGCCATGGCCCAGGGCGCGCTGCCAC
ATGGTATTGCCAACGAAGATATTGTTTCCCAGAATCCGGGTGAACTGTCTTGTAAACGTGGTGATGTCCT
GGTTATGCTGAAACAGACCGAAAACAACTACCTGGAATGCCAGAAAGGTGAAGATACCGGTCGTGTTCAT
CTGTCCCAGATGAAAATCATTACCGCGGCCGCATA
[142 nt withheld, positions 2556-2697]
C
[98 nt withheld, positions 2699-2796]
AGTTTGTACTGGTGACGAAACTCAGTGTCTAGCTAGAGTGGC
[149 nt withheld, positions 2839-2987]
T
[41 nt withheld, positions 2989-3029]
T
[62 nt withheld, positions 3031-3092]
A
[35 nt withheld, positions 3094-3128]
CCTCCCTCAATCGGTTGAATGTCGCCCTTTTGTCTTTGGCGCTGGTAAACCATATGAA
[86 nt withheld, positions 3187-3272]
T
[54 nt withheld, positions 3274-3327]
CTAGCGCCGCCCTATACCTTGTCTGCCTCCCCGCGTTGCGTCGCGGTGCATGGAGCCGGGCCACCTCGAC
CTGAATGGAAGCCGGCGGCACCTCGCTAACGGATTCACCACTCCAAGAATTGGAGCCAATCAATTCTTGC
GGAGAACTGTGAATGCGCAAACCAACCCTTGGCAGAACATATCCATCGCGTCCGCCATCTCCAGCAGCCG
CACGCGGCGCATCTCGGGCAGCGTTGGGTCCTGGCCACGGGTGCGCATGATCGTGCTCCTGTCGTTGAGG
ACCCGGCTAGGCTGGCGGGGTTGCCTTACTGGTTAGCAGAATGAATCACCGATACGCGAGCGAACGTGAA
GCGACTGCTGCTGCAAAACGTCTGCGACCTGAGCAACAACATGAATGGTCTTCGGTTTCCGTGTTTCGTA
AAGTCTGGAAACGCGGAAGTCAGCGCCCTGCACCATTATGTTCCGGATCTGCATCGCAGGATGCTGCTGG
CTACCCTGTGGAACACCTACATCTGTATTAACGAAGCGCTGGCATTGACCCTGAGTGATTTTTCTCTGGT
CCCGCCGCATCCATACCGCCAGTTGTTTACCCTCACAACGTTCCAGTAACCGGGCATGTTCATCATCAGT
AACCCGTATCGTGAGCATCCTCTCTCGTTTCATCGGTATCATTACCCCCATGAACAGAAATCCCCCTTAC
ACGGAGGCATCAGTGACCAAACAGGAAAAAACCGCCCTTAACATGGCCCGCTTTATCAGAAGCCAGACAT
TAACGCTTCTGGAGAAACTCAACGAGCTGGACGCGGATGAACAGGCAGACATCTGTGAATCGCTTCACGA
CCACGCTGATGAGCTTTACCGCAGGATCCGCGAAATTGTAAGCGTTAATATTTTGTTAAAATTCGCGTTA
AATTTTTGTTAAATCAGCTCATTTTTTAACCAATAGGCCGAAATCGGCAAAATCCCTTATAAATCAAAAG
AATAGACCGAGATAGGGT
[37 nt withheld, positions 4326-4362]
AAAGAACGTGGACTCCAACGTCAAAGG
[49 nt withheld, positions 4390-4438]
T
[91 nt withheld, positions 4440-4530]
G
[124 nt withheld, positions 4532-4655]
CGCGGATCCTGCCTCGCGCGTTTCGGTGATGACGGTGAAAACCTCTGACACATGCAGCTCCCGGAGACGG
TCACAGCTTGTCTGTAAGCGGATGCCGGGAGCAGACAAGCCCGTCAGGGCGCGTCAGCGGGTGTTGGCGG
GTGTCGGGGCGCAGCCATGACCCAGTCACGTAGCGATAGCGGAGTGTATACTGGCTTAACTATGCGGCAT
CAGAGCAGATTGTACTGAGAGTGCACCATATGCGGTGTGAAATACCGCACAGATGCGTAAGGAGAAAATA
CCGCATCAGGCGCTCTTCCGCTTCCTCGCTCACTGACTCGCTGCGCTCGGTCGTTCGGCTGCGGCGAGCG
GTATCAGCTCACTCAAAGGCGGTAATACGGTTATCCACAGAATCAGGGGATAACGCAGGAAAGAACATGT
GAGCAAAAGGCCAGCAAAAGGCCAGGAACCGTAAAAAGGCCGCGTTGCTGGCGTTTTTCCATAGGCTCCG
CCCCCCTGACGAGCATCACAAAAATCGACGCTCAAGTCAGAGGTGGCGAAACCCGACAGGACTATAAAGA
TACCAGGGTTTCCCCCTGGAAGCTCCCTCGTGCGCTCTCCTGTTCCGACCCTGCCGCTTACCGGATACCT
GTCCGCCTTTCTCCCTTCGGGAAGCGTGGCGCTTTCTCATAGCTCACGCTGTAGGTATCTCAGTTCGGTG
TAGGTCGTTCGCTCCAAGCTGGGCTGTGTGCACGAACCCCCCGTTCAGCCCGACCGCTGCGCCTTATCCG
GTAACTATCGTCTTGAGTCCAACCCGGTAAGACACGACTTATCGCCACTGGCAGCAGCCACTGGTAACAG
GATTAGCAGAGCGAGGTATGTAGGCGGTGCTACAGAGTTCTTGAAGTGGTGGCCTAACTACGGCTACACT
AGAAGGACAGTATTTGGTATCTGCGCTCTGCTGAAGCCAGTTACCTTCGGAAAAAGAGTTGGTAGCTCTT
GATCCGGCAAACAAACCACCGCTGGTAGCGGTGGTTTTTTTGTTTGCAAGCAGCAGATTACGCGCAGAAA
AAAAGGATCTCAAGAAGATCCTTTGATCTTTTCTACGGGGTCTGACGCTCAGTGGAACGAAAACTCACGT
TAAGGGATTTTGGTCATGAGATTATCAAAAAGGATCTTCACCTAGATCCTTTTAAATTAAAAATGAAGTT
TTAAATCAATCTAAAGTATATATGAGTAAACTTGGTCTGACAGTTACCAATGCTTAATCAGTGAGGCACC
TATCTCAGCGATCTGTCTATTTCGTTCATCCATAGTTGCCTGACTCCCCGTCGTGTAGATAACTACGATA
CGGGAGGGCTTACCATCTGGCCCCAGTGCTGCAATGATACCGCGAGACCCACGCTCACCGGCTCCAGATT
TATCAGCAATAAACCAGCCAGCCGGAAGGGCCGAGCGCAGAAGTGGTCCTGCAACTTTATCCGCCTCCAT
CCAGTCTATTAATTGTTGCCGGGAAGCTAGAGTAAGTAGTTCGCCAGTTAATAGTTTGCGCAACGTTGTT
GCCATTGCTGCAGGCATCGTGGTGTCACGCTCGTCGTTTGGTATGGCTTCATTCAGCTCCGGTTCCCAAC
GATCAAGGCGAGTTACATGATCCCCCATATTGTGCAAAAAAGCGGTTAGCTCCTTCGGTCCTCCGATCGT
TGTCAGAAGTAAGTTGGCCGCAGTGTTATCACTCATGGTTATGGCAGCACTGCATAATTCTCTTACTGTC
ATGCCATCCGTAAGATGCTTTTCTGTGACTGGTGAGTACTCAACCAAGTCATTCTGAGAATAGTGTATGC
GGCGACCGAGTTGCTCTTGCCCGGCGTCAACACGGGATAATACCGCGCCACATAGCAGAACTTTAAAAGT
GCTCATCATTGGAAAACGTTCTTCGGGGCGAAAACTCTCAAGGATCTTACCGCTGTTGAGATCCAGTTCG
ATGTAACCCACTCGTGCACCCAACTGATCTTCAGCATCTTTTACTTTCACCAGCGTTTCTGGGTGAGCAA
AAACAGGAAGGCAAAATGCCGCAAAAAAGGGAATAAGGGCGACACGGAAATGTTGAATACTCATACTCTT
CCTTTTTCAATATTATTGAAGCATTTATCAGGGTTATTGTCTCATGAGCGGATACATATTTGAATGTATT
TAGAAAAATAAACAAATAGGGGTTCCGCGCACATTTCCCCGAAAAGTGCCACCTGACGTCTAAGAAACCA
TTATTATCATGACATTA
