>Addgene plasmid #91339 | pHH0103_SH3D19-1/5 | depositor partial sequence | sequence record 175827 | insert sequence
GGTACCGAATTCGGATCCGCGCGCTGCCACATGGTATTGCCAACGAAGATATTGTTTCCCAGAATCCGGG
TGAACTGTCTTGTAAACGTGGTGATGTCCTGGTTATGCTGAAACAGACCGAAAACAACTACCTGGAATGC
CAGAAAGGTGAAGATACCGGTCGTGTTCATCTGTCCCAGATGAAAATCATTACCGCGGCCGCTAGCTAAG
TCGACGAGCTC
